Addgene plasmid #143603: TFORF2732
Purpose: Lentiviral vector for overexpressing transcription factor ORFs with unique 24-bp barcodes. Barcodes facilitate identification of transcription factors in pooled screens.
Depositing lab: Feng Zhang. Depositing organization: Broad Institute. Publication: A transcription factor atlas of directed differentiation. Joung J, Ma S, Tay T, Geiger-Schuller KR, Kirchgatterer PC, Verdine VK, Guo B, Arias-Garcia MA, Allen WE, Singh A, Kuksenko O, Abudayyeh OO, Gootenberg JS, Fu Z, Macrae RK, Buenrostro JD, Regev A, Zhang F. Cell. 2023 Jan 5;186(1):209-229.e26. doi: 10.1016/j.cell.2022.11.026. PubMed 36608654.
Backbone
  Vector backbone: pLX_TRC317
  Backbone manufacturer: Broad Institute Genetic Perturbation Platform
  Backbone size w/o insert (bp): 8264
  Vector type: Mammalian Expression, Lentiviral
  Selectable markers: Puromycin
Growth in bacteria
  Bacterial resistance: Ampicillin, 100 μg/mL
  Growth temperature: 37°C
  Growth strain: NEB Stable
  Copy number: High Copy
Gene/Insert
  Gene/Insert name: ZNF669
  Species: H. sapiens (human)
  Insert size (bp): 1238
  Entrez Gene: ZNF669 (a.k.a. FLJ12606)
  Promoter: EF1a
  Cloning method: Unknown
  Sequencing primers: 5′ GGGTGGAGACTGAAGTTAGGCCAG; 3′ CACATAGCGTAAAAGGAGCAACATAG
Terms and licenses: Academic/Nonprofit Terms; Industry Terms: Not Available to Industry
Depositor comments: NM_001142572,ENST00000448299 . The transcription factor ORF portion of this plasmid was synthesized by Genewiz. Please test multiple small colonies in case of plasmid recombination. To make this collection available in a timely manner, a portion of this collection was not fully sequenced by Addgene. If an Addgene verified full plasmid sequence is not available, please contact us prior to placing an order to request the full sequence.
How to cite: TFORF2732 was a gift from Feng Zhang (Addgene plasmid # 143603 ; http://n2t.net/addgene:143603 ; RRID:Addgene_143603)
