[The description below was written by a language model from this plasmid's Addgene catalogue record and pLannotate feature annotations shown in this document.]
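Description:
TFORF2732 is a third-generation-style, self-inactivating lentiviral expression plasmid built on the pLX_TRC317 backbone and carrying the human zinc finger gene ZNF669 as its open reading frame. It belongs to a barcoded transcription factor ORF collection in which each clone carries a unique 24-bp barcode, so that the factor delivered to a given cell can be identified by sequencing in pooled overexpression screens, such as those for directed differentiation. In bacteria it is maintained through a high-copy ColE1/pUC-type origin and ampicillin resistance (AmpR). An f1 origin and remnants of a lac/T7/T3 cloning region are also present in the backbone. The depositor notes that the plasmid can recombine, as is common for LTR-containing vectors.

The viral portion begins with an RSV promoter fused to a truncated HIV-1 5' LTR, which allows Tat-independent production of genomic RNA in packaging cells. This is followed by the Ψ packaging signal with a partial gag sequence, and the RRE for Rev-dependent nuclear export. Within the transfer cassette, an SV40 early promoter drives puromycin N-acetyltransferase for selection of transduced mammalian cells. A cPPT/CTS element then aids nuclear import of the provirus, and the EF-1α promoter drives constitutive expression of ZNF669. The annotation tool matched the ORF only as two fragments at either end of the insert region, which may reflect the specific transcript isoform cited by the depositor. The barcode itself is not annotated in the feature table. A WPRE downstream of the ORF enhances transcript stability and expression, and the ΔU3 3' LTR renders the integrated provirus self-inactivating. An SV40 polyadenylation signal lies beyond the LTR.
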