Features (pLannotate 1.2.2; 32 found; start..end, strand, type, name):
      5..231     +  promoter       RSV promoter: Rous sarcoma virus enhancer/promoter
    232..412     +  LTR            5' LTR (truncated): truncated 5' long terminal repeat (LTR) from HIV-1
    459..584     +  misc_feature   HIV-1 Ψ: packaging signal of human immunodeficiency virus type 1
    568..931     +  CDS            HIV-1 gag (fragment): gag protein from human immunodeficiency virus 1; gag
   1077..1310    +  misc_feature   RRE: The Rev response element (RRE) of HIV-1 allows for Rev-dependent mRNA export from the nucleus to the cytoplasm.
   1687..1713    +  CDS            Rev (fragment): human immunodeficiency virus 1 (HIV-1) Rev protein; rev; enhances nuclear export of unspliced and incompletely spliced viral mRNAs
   1720..1743    +  promoter       SV40 promoter (fragment): SV40 early promoter
   1744..1815    +  promoter       SV40 promoter (fragment): SV40 enhancer and early promoter
   1839..1974    +  rep_origin     SV40 ori: SV40 origin of replication
   2020..2616    +  CDS            PuroR (fragment): puromycin N-acetyltransferase; pac from Streptomyces; confers resistance to puromycin
   2665..2782    +  misc_feature   cPPT/CTS: central polypurine tract and central termination sequence of HIV-1
   2847..2913    +  CDS            small t antigen (fragment): SV40 (simian virus 40) small t antigen
   2920..4098    +  promoter       EF-1α promoter: strong constitutive promoter for human elongation factor EF-1α
   4082..4603    +  CDS            ZNF669 (fragment): ZN669_HUMAN - Experimental evidence at protein level: Swiss-Prot protein existence level 1. May be involved in transcriptional regulation. From Homo sapiens (Human).
   5177..5248    +  CDS            ZNF669 (fragment): ZN669_HUMAN - Experimental evidence at protein level: Swiss-Prot protein existence level 1. May be involved in transcriptional regulation. From Homo sapiens (Human).
   5264..5317    +  promoter       U6 promoter (fragment): RNA polymerase III promoter for human U6 snRNA
   5359..5947    +  misc_feature   WPRE: woodchuck hepatitis virus posttranscriptional regulatory element
   5998..6017    +  misc_feature   cPPT/CTS (fragment): central polypurine tract and central termination sequence of HIV-1
   6019..6252    +  LTR            3' LTR (ΔU3): self-inactivating 3' long terminal repeat (LTR) from HIV-1
   6330..6451    +  polyA_signal   SV40 poly(A) signal: SV40 polyadenylation signal
   6491..6626    +  rep_origin     SV40 ori: SV40 origin of replication
   6647..6665    -  promoter       T7 promoter: promoter for bacteriophage T7 RNA polymerase
   6673..6828    +  CDS            lacZα (fragment): LacZα fragment of β-galactosidase; lacZ fragment
   6833..7261    +  rep_origin     f1 ori (sequence partly withheld): f1 bacteriophage origin of replication; arrow indicates direction of (+) strand synthesis
   7314..7418    +  promoter       AmpR promoter: bla
   7419..8279    +  CDS            AmpR: β-lactamase; bla; confers resistance to ampicillin, carbenicillin, and related antibiotics
   8450..9038    +  rep_origin     ori: high-copy-number ColE1/pMB1/pBR322/pUC origin of replication
   9221..9313    +  CDS            lacI (fragment): lac repressor; lacI; The lac repressor binds to the lac operator to inhibit transcription in E. coli. This inhibition can be relieved by adding lactose or isopropyl-β-D-thiogalactopyranoside (IPTG).
   9326..9347    +  protein_bind   CAP binding site: CAP binding activates transcription in the presence of cAMP. E. coli catabolite activator protein
   9362..9392    +  promoter       lac promoter: promoter for the E. coli lac operon
   9400..9416    +  protein_bind   lac operator: The lac repressor binds to the lac operator to inhibit transcription in E. coli. This inhibition can be relieved by adding lactose or isopropyl-β-D-thiogalactopyranoside (IPTG). lac repressor encoded by lacI
   9461..9479    +  promoter       T3 promoter: promoter for bacteriophage T3 RNA polymerase
>Addgene plasmid #143603 | TFORF2732 | addgene full sequence | sequence record 400464 | Addgene NGS Result
TTAATGTAGTCTTATGCAATACTCTTGTAGTCTTGCAACATGGTAACGATGAGTTAGCAACATGCCTTAC
AAGGAGAGAAAAAGCACCGTGCATGCCGATTGGTGGAAGTAAGGTGGTACGATCGTGCCTTATTAGGAAG
GCAACAGACGGGTCTGACATGGATTGGACGAACCACTGAATTGCCGCATTGCAGAGATATTGTATTTAAG
TGCCTAGCTCGATACATAAACGGGTCTCTCTGGTTAGACCAGATCTGAGCCTGGGAGCTCTCTGGCTAAC
TAGGGAACCCACTGCTTAAGCCTCAATAAAGCTTGCCTTGAGTGCTTCAAGTAGTGTGTGCCCGTCTGTT
GTGTGACTCTGGTAACTAGAGATCCCTCAGACCCTTTTAGTCAGTGTGGAAAATCTCTAGCAGTGGCGCC
CGAACAGGGACTTGAAAGCGAAAGGGAAACCAGAGGAGCTCTCTCGACGCAGGACTCGGCTTGCTGAAGC
GCGCACGGCAAGAGGCGAGGGGCGGCGACTGGTGAGTACGCCAAAAATTTTGACTAGCGGAGGCTAGAAG
GAGAGAGATGGGTGCGAGAGCGTCAGTATTAAGCGGGGGAGAATTAGATCGCGATGGGAAAAAATTCGGT
TAAGGCCAGGGGGAAAGAAAAAATATAAATTAAAACATATAGTATGGGCAAGCAGGGAGCTAGAACGATT
CGCAGTTAATCCTGGCCTGTTAGAAACATCAGAAGGCTGTAGACAAATACTGGGACAGCTACAACCATCC
CTTCAGACAGGATCAGAAGAACTTAGATCATTATATAATACAGTAGCAACCCTCTATTGTGTGCATCAAA
GGATAGAGATAAAAGACACCAAGGAAGCTTTAGACAAGATAGAGGAAGAGCAAAACAAAAGTAAGACCAC
CGCACAGCAAGCGGCCGCTGATCTTCAGACCTGGAGGAGGAGATATGAGGGACAATTGGAGAAGTGAATT
ATATAAATATAAAGTAGTAAAAATTGAACCATTAGGAGTAGCACCCACCAAGGCAAAGAGAAGAGTGGTG
CAGAGAGAAAAAAGAGCAGTGGGAATAGGAGCTTTGTTCCTTGGGTTCTTGGGAGCAGCAGGAAGCACTA
TGGGCGCAGCGTCAATGACGCTGACGGTACAGGCCAGACAATTATTGTCTGGTATAGTGCAGCAGCAGAA
CAATTTGCTGAGGGCTATTGAGGCGCAACAGCATCTGTTGCAACTCACAGTCTGGGGCATCAAGCAGCTC
CAGGCAAGAATCCTGGCTGTGGAAAGATACCTAAAGGATCAACAGCTCCTGGGGATTTGGGGTTGCTCTG
GAAAACTCATTTGCACCACTGCTGTGCCTTGGAATGCTAGTTGGAGTAATAAATCTCTGGAACAGATTTG
GAATCACACGACCTGGATGGAGTGGGACAGAGAAATTAACAATTACACAAGCTTAATACACTCCTTAATT
GAAGAATCGCAAAACCAGCAAGAAAAGAATGAACAAGAATTATTGGAATTAGATAAATGGGCAAGTTTGT
GGAATTGGTTTAACATAACAAATTGGCTGTGGTATATAAAATTATTCATAATGATAGTAGGAGGCTTGGT
AGGTTTAAGAATAGTTTTTGCTGTACTTTCTATAGTGAATAGAGTTAGGCAGGGATATTCACCATTATCG
TTTCAGACCCACCTCCCAACCCCGAGGGGACCCATGCATTGCATCTCAATTAGTCAGCAACCAGGTGTGG
AAAGTCCCCAGGCTCCCCAGCAGGCAGAAGTATGCAAAGCATGCGTCTCAATTAGTCAGCAACCATAGTC
CCGCCCCTAACTCCGCCCATCCCGCCCCTAACTCCGCCCAGTTCCGCCCATTCTCCGCCCCATGGCTGAC
TAATTTTTTTTATTTATGCAGAGGCCGAGGCCGCCTCGGCCTCTGAGCTATTCCAGAAGTAGTGAGGAGG
CTTTTTTGGAGGCCTAGGCTTTTGCAAAAAGCTTTCTAGAGGTACCACCGGAGCTTACCATGACCGAGTA
CAAGCCCACGGTGCGCCTCGCCACCCGCGACGACGTCCCCAGGGCCGTACGCACCCTCGCCGCCGCGTTC
GCCGACTACCCCGCCACGCGCCACACCGTCGATCCGGACCGCCACATCGAGCGGGTCACCGAGCTGCAAG
AACTCTTCCTCACGCGCGTCGGGCTCGACATCGGCAAGGTGTGGGTCGCGGACGACGGCGCCGCCGTGGC
GGTCTGGACCACGCCGGAGAGCGTCGAAGCGGGGGCGGTGTTCGCCGAGATCGGCCCGCGCATGGCCGAG
TTGAGCGGTTCCCGGCTGGCCGCGCAGCAACAGATGGAAGGCCTCCTGGCGCCGCACCGGCCCAAGGAGC
CCGCGTGGTTCCTGGCCACCGTCGGCGTCTCGCCCGACCACCAGGGCAAGGGTCTGGGCAGCGCCGTCGT
GCTCCCCGGAGTGGAGGCGGCCGAGCGCGCCGGGGTGCCCGCCTTCCTGGAGACCTCCGCGCCCCGCAAC
CTCCCCTTCTACGAGCGGCTCGGCTTCACCGTCACCGCCGACGTCGAGGTGCCCGAAGGACCGCGCACCT
GGTGCATGACCCGCAAGCCCGGTGCCAGTTAACGAATTCTAGATCTTGAGACAAATGGCAGTATTCATCC
ACAATTTTAAAAGAAAAGGGGGGATTGGGGGGTACAGTGCAGGGGAAAGAATAGTAGACATAATAGCAAC
AGACATACAAACTAAAGAATTACAAAAACAAATTACAAAAATTCAAAATTTTCGGGTTTATTACAGGGAC
AGCAGAGATCCACTTTGGCGCCGGCTCGAGGCCTGCAGGTGCAAAGATGGATAAAGTTTTAAACAGAGAG
GAATCTTTGCAGCTAATGGACCTTCTAGGTCTTGAAAGGAGTGGGAATTGGCTCCGGTGCCCGTCAGTGG
GCAGAGCGCACATCGCCCACAGTCCCCGAGAAGTTGGGGGGAGGGGTCGGCAATTGAACCGGTGCCTAGA
GAAGGTGGCGCGGGGTAAACTGGGAAAGTGATGTCGTGTACTGGCTCCGCCTTTTTCCCGAGGGTGGGGG
AGAACCGTATATAAGTGCAGTAGTCGCCGTGAACGTTCTTTTTCGCAACGGGTTTGCCGCCAGAACACAG
GTAAGTGCCGTGTGTGGTTCCCGCGGGCCTGGCCTCTTTACGGGTTATGGCCCTTGCGTGCCTTGAATTA
CTTCCACCTGGCTGCAGTACGTGATTCTTGATCCCGAGCTTCGGGTTGGAAGTGGGTGGGAGAGTTCGAG
GCCTTGCGCTTAAGGAGCCCCTTCGCCTCGTGCTTGAGTTGAGGCCTGGCCTGGGCGCTGGGGCCGCCGC
GTGCGAATCTGGTGGCACCTTCGCGCCTGTCTCGCTGCTTTCGATAAGTCTCTAGCCATTTAAAATTTTT
GATGACCTGCTGCGACGCTTTTTTTCTGGCAAGATAGTCTTGTAAATGCGGGCCAAGATCTGCACACTGG
TATTTCGGTTTTTGGGGCCGCGGGCGGCGACGGGGCCCGTGCGTCCCAGCGCACATGTTCGGCGAGGCGG
GGCCTGCGAGCGCGGCCACCGAGAATCGGACGGGGGTAGTCTCAAGCTGGCCGGCCTGCTCTGGTGCCTG
GCCTCGCGCCGCCGTGTATCGCCCCGCCCTGGGCGGCAAGGCTGGCCCGGTCGGCACCAGTTGCGTGAGC
GGAAAGATGGCCGCTTCCCGGCCCTGCTGCAGGGAGCTCAAAATGGAGGACGCGGCGCTCGGGAGAGCGG
GCGGGTGAGTCACCCACACAAAGGAAAAGGGCCTTTCCGTCCTCAGCCGTCGCTTCATGTGACTCCACGG
AGTACCGGGCGCCGTCCAGGCACCTCGATTAGTTCTCGAGCTTTTGGAGTACGTCGTCTTTAGGTTGGGG
GGAGGGGTTTTATGCGATGGAGTTTCCCCACACTGAGTGGGTGGAGACTGAAGTTAGGCCAGCTTGGCAC
TTGATGTAATTCTCCTTGGAATTTGCCCTTTTTGAGTTTGGATCTTGGTTCATTCTCAAGCCTCAGACAG
TGGTTCAAAGTTTTTTTCTTCCATTTCAGGTGTCGTGAGGCTAGCACCGCCACCATGGACTCGGTGGCTT
TTGAGGATGTGGCTGTGAACTTTACCCAGGAGGAATGGGCTTTGCTAGATTCTTCTCAGAAGAATCTCTA
CAGAGAAGTGATGCAGGAAACCTGCAGGAACCTGGCTTCTGTAGGAAGCCAATGGAAAGACCAGAATATT
GAAGATCACTTCGAAAAACCTGGGAAAGATATAAGAAATCATATCGTACAGAGACTGTGTGAAAGTAAAG
AAGATGGTCAGTATGGAGAAGTTGTCAGCCAAATTCCAAATCTTGATCTGAACGAGAACATTTCTACTGG
ATTAAAACCATGTGAATGCAGTATTTGTGGAAAAGTCTTTGTACGTCATTCCCTCCTTAATAGGCATATC
CTAGCTCACTCAGGATACAAACCATATGGAGAGAAGCAATATAAATGTGAACAGTGTGGGAAATTCTTCG
TTTCTGTTCCAGGTGTTAGAAGACACATGATAATGCACAGTGGAAATCCAGCTTATAAATGTACGATATG
TGGGAAAGCTTTTTATTTTCTCAATTCAGTTGAAAGACATCAGAGAACTCACACAGGAGAAAAACCCTAT
AAATGTAAACAATGTGGTAAAGCATTCACTGTTTCCGGTTCTTGTCTAATACATGAACGAACTCACACTG
GAGAGAAACCCTACGAATGTAAGGAATGTGGGAAAACATTCAGATTTTCTTGTTCTTTTAAGACGCATGA
AAGGACTCACACTGGAGAAAGACCCTATAAATGTACCAAATGTGATAAAGCCTTCAGCTGTTCCACTTCC
CTTCGTTACCATGGAAGCATTCATACTGGAGAGAGACCCTATGAGTGTAAACAATGTGGCAAAGCCTTTA
GTCGTTTGAGTTCCCTTTGTAACCATAGAAGTACTCATACCGGAGAGAAACCCTATGAATGTAAACAATG
TGATCAAGCCTTCAGTCGCCTCAGTTCCCTTCACCTCCACGAAAGAATTCATACTGGAGAAAAACCCTAT
GAATGTAAGAAATGCGGTAAAGCCTACACTCGTTCCAGTCACCTTACTCGCCATGAAAGAAGTCATGATA
TAGAGGCTGGGTGTAGTGACTCAGCCTATAATCCCAGCACTTTGGGAGGCCAAGGCGTGTGGATTGCTTA
GTAATGAACTAGTCCGTAACTTGAAAGTATTTCGATTTCTTGGCTTTATATATCTTGTGGAAAGGACGAT
ACCAGGACACCCGTGGAGTACGAACGCGTTAAGTCGACAATCAACCTCTGGATTACAAAATTTGTGAAAG
ATTGACTGGTATTCTTAACTATGTTGCTCCTTTTACGCTATGTGGATACGCTGCTTTAATGCCTTTGTAT
CATGCTATTGCTTCCCGTATGGCTTTCATTTTCTCCTCCTTGTATAAATCCTGGTTGCTGTCTCTTTATG
AGGAGTTGTGGCCCGTTGTCAGGCAACGTGGCGTGGTGTGCACTGTGTTTGCTGACGCAACCCCCACTGG
TTGGGGCATTGCCACCACCTGTCAGCTCCTTTCCGGGACTTTCGCTTTCCCCCTCCCTATTGCCACGGCG
GAACTCATCGCCGCCTGCCTTGCCCGCTGCTGGACAGGGGCTCGGCTGTTGGGCACTGACAATTCCGTGG
TGTTGTCGGGGAAATCATCGTCCTTTCCTTGGCTGCTCGCCTGTGTTGCCACCTGGATTCTGCGCGGGAC
GTCCTTCTGCTACGTCCCTTCGGCCCTCAATCCAGCGGACCTTCCTTCCCGCGGCCTGCTGCCGGCTCTG
CGGCCTCTTCCGCGTCTTCGCCTTCGCCCTCAGACGAGTCGGATCTCCCTTTGGGCCGCCTCCCCGCGTC
GACTTTAAGACCAATGACTTACAAGGCAGCTGTAGATCTTAGCCACTTTTTAAAAGAAAAGGGGGGACTG
GAAGGGCTAATTCACTCCCAACGAAGACAAGATCTGCTTTTTGCTTGTACTGGGTCTCTCTGGTTAGACC
AGATCTGAGCCTGGGAGCTCTCTGGCTAACTAGGGAACCCACTGCTTAAGCCTCAATAAAGCTTGCCTTG
AGTGCTTCAAGTAGTGTGTGCCCGTCTGTTGTGTGACTCTGGTAACTAGAGATCCCTCAGACCCTTTTAG
TCAGTGTGGAAAATCTCTAGCAGTACGTATAGTAGTTCATGTCATCTTATTATTCAGTATTTATAACTTG
CAAAGAAATGAATATCAGAGAGTGAGAGGAACTTGTTTATTGCAGCTTATAATGGTTACAAATAAAGCAA
TAGCATCACAAATTTCACAAATAAAGCATTTTTTTCACTGCATTCTAGTTGTGGTTTGTCCAAACTCATC
AATGTATCTTATCATGTCTGGCTCTAGCTATCCCGCCCCTAACTCCGCCCATCCCGCCCCTAACTCCGCC
CAGTTCCGCCCATTCTCCGCCCCATGGCTGACTAATTTTTTTTATTTATGCAGAGGCCGAGGCCGCCTCG
GCCTCTGAGCTATTCCAGAAGTAGTGAGGAGGCTTTTTTGGAGGCCTAGGGACGTACCCAATTCGCCCTA
TAGTGAGTCGTATTACGCGCGCTCACTGGCCGTCGTTTTACAACGTCGTGACTGGGAAAACCCTGGCGTT
ACCCAACTTAATCGCCTTGCAGCACATCCCCCTTTCGCCAGCTGGCGTAATAGCGAAGAGGCCCGCACCG
ATCGCCCTTCCCAACAGTTGCGCAGCCTGAATGGCGAATGGG
[124 nt withheld, positions 6833-6956]
C
[91 nt withheld, positions 6958-7048]
A
[49 nt withheld, positions 7050-7098]
CCTTTGACGTTGGAGTCCACGTTCTTT
[37 nt withheld, positions 7126-7162]
ACCCTATCTCGGTCTATTCTTTTGATTTATAAGGGATTTTGCCGATTTCGGCCTATTGGTTAAAAAATGA
GCTGATTTAACAAAAATTTAACGCGAATTTTAACAAAATATTAACGCTTACAATTTAGGTGGCACTTTTC
GGGGAAATGTGCGCGGAACCCCTATTTGTTTATTTTTCTAAATACATTCAAATATGTATCCGCTCATGAG
ACAATAACCCTGATAAATGCTTCAATAATATTGAAAAAGGAAGAGTATGAGTATTCAACATTTCCGTGTC
GCCCTTATTCCCTTTTTTGCGGCATTTTGCCTTCCTGTTTTTGCTCACCCAGAAACGCTGGTGAAAGTAA
AAGATGCTGAAGATCAGTTGGGTGCACGAGTGGGTTACATCGAACTGGATCTCAACAGCGGTAAGATCCT
TGAGAGTTTTCGCCCCGAAGAACGTTTTCCAATGATGAGCACTTTTAAAGTTCTGCTATGTGGCGCGGTA
TTATCCCGTATTGACGCCGGGCAAGAGCAACTCGGTCGCCGCATACACTATTCTCAGAATGACTTGGTTG
AGTACTCACCAGTCACAGAAAAGCATCTTACGGATGGCATGACAGTAAGAGAATTATGCAGTGCTGCCAT
AACCATGAGTGATAACACTGCGGCCAACTTACTTCTGACAACGATCGGAGGACCGAAGGAGCTAACCGCT
TTTTTGCACAACATGGGGGATCATGTAACTCGCCTTGATCGTTGGGAACCGGAGCTGAATGAAGCCATAC
CAAACGACGAGCGTGACACCACGATGCCTGTAGCAATGGCAACAACGTTGCGCAAACTATTAACTGGCGA
ACTACTTACTCTAGCTTCCCGGCAACAATTAATAGACTGGATGGAGGCGGATAAAGTTGCAGGACCACTT
CTGCGCTCGGCCCTTCCGGCTGGCTGGTTTATTGCTGATAAATCTGGAGCCGGTGAGCGTGGGTCTCGCG
GTATCATTGCAGCACTGGGGCCAGATGGTAAGCCCTCCCGTATCGTAGTTATCTACACGACGGGGAGTCA
GGCAACTATGGATGAACGAAATAGACAGATCGCTGAGATAGGTGCCTCACTGATTAAGCATTGGTAACTG
TCAGACCAAGTTTACTCATATATACTTTAGATTGATTTAAAACTTCATTTTTAATTTAAAAGGATCTAGG
TGAAGATCCTTTTTGATAATCTCATGACCAAAATCCCTTAACGTGAGTTTTCGTTCCACTGAGCGTCAGA
CCCCGTAGAAAAGATCAAAGGATCTTCTTGAGATCCTTTTTTTCTGCGCGTAATCTGCTGCTTGCAAACA
AAAAAACCACCGCTACCAGCGGTGGTTTGTTTGCCGGATCAAGAGCTACCAACTCTTTTTCCGAAGGTAA
CTGGCTTCAGCAGAGCGCAGATACCAAATACTGTTCTTCTAGTGTAGCCGTAGTTAGGCCACCACTTCAA
GAACTCTGTAGCACCGCCTACATACCTCGCTCTGCTAATCCTGTTACCAGTGGCTGCTGCCAGTGGCGAT
AAGTCGTGTCTTACCGGGTTGGACTCAAGACGATAGTTACCGGATAAGGCGCAGCGGTCGGGCTGAACGG
GGGGTTCGTGCACACAGCCCAGCTTGGAGCGAACGACCTACACCGAACTGAGATACCTACAGCGTGAGCT
ATGAGAAAGCGCCACGCTTCCCGAAGGGAGAAAGGCGGACAGGTATCCGGTAAGCGGCAGGGTCGGAACA
GGAGAGCGCACGAGGGAGCTTCCAGGGGGAAACGCCTGGTATCTTTATAGTCCTGTCGGGTTTCGCCACC
TCTGACTTGAGCGTCGATTTTTGTGATGCTCGTCAGGGGGGCGGAGCCTATGGAAAAACGCCAGCAACGC
GGCCTTTTTACGGTTCCTGGCCTTTTGCTGGCCTTTTGCTCACATGTTCTTTCCTGCGTTATCCCCTGAT
TCTGTGGATAACCGTATTACCGCCTTTGAGTGAGCTGATACCGCTCGCCGCAGCCGAACGACCGAGCGCA
GCGAGTCAGTGAGCGAGGAAGCGGAAGAGCGCCCAATACGCAAACCGCCTCTCCCCGCGCGTTGGCCGAT
TCATTAATGCAGCTGGCACGACAGGTTTCCCGACTGGAAAGCGGGCAGTGAGCGCAACGCAATTAATGTG
AGTTAGCTCACTCATTAGGCACCCCAGGCTTTACACTTTATGCTTCCGGCTCGTATGTTGTGTGGAATTG
TGAGCGGATAACAATTTCACACAGGAAACAGCTATGACCATGATTACGCCAAGCGCGCAATTAACCCTCA
CTAAAGGGAACAAAAGCTGGAGCTGCAAGC
