>Addgene plasmid #143603 | TFORF2732 | depositor partial sequence | sequence record 282939 | Insert
ACCGCCACCATGGACTCGGTGGCTTTTGAGGATGTGGCTGTGAACTTTACCCAGGAGGAATGGGCTTTGC
TAGATTCTTCTCAGAAGAATCTCTACAGAGAAGTGATGCAGGAAACCTGCAGGAACCTGGCTTCTGTAGG
AAGCCAATGGAAAGACCAGAATATTGAAGATCACTTCGAAAAACCTGGGAAAGATATAAGAAATCATATC
GTACAGAGACTGTGTGAAAGTAAAGAAGATGGTCAGTATGGAGAAGTTGTCAGCCAAATTCCAAATCTTG
ATCTGAACGAGAACATTTCTACTGGATTAAAACCATGTGAATGCAGTATTTGTGGAAAAGTCTTTGTACG
TCATTCCCTCCTTAATAGGCATATCCTAGCTCACTCAGGATACAAACCATATGGAGAGAAGCAATATAAA
TGTGAACAGTGTGGGAAATTCTTCGTTTCTGTTCCAGGTGTTAGAAGACACATGATAATGCACAGTGGAA
ATCCAGCTTATAAATGTACGATATGTGGGAAAGCTTTTTATTTTCTCAATTCAGTTGAAAGACATCAGAG
AACTCACACAGGAGAAAAACCCTATAAATGTAAACAATGTGGTAAAGCATTCACTGTTTCCGGTTCTTGT
CTAATACATGAACGAACTCACACTGGAGAGAAACCCTACGAATGTAAGGAATGTGGGAAAACATTCAGAT
TTTCTTGTTCTTTTAAGACGCATGAAAGGACTCACACTGGAGAAAGACCCTATAAATGTACCAAATGTGA
TAAAGCCTTCAGCTGTTCCACTTCCCTTCGTTACCATGGAAGCATTCATACTGGAGAGAGACCCTATGAG
TGTAAACAATGTGGCAAAGCCTTTAGTCGTTTGAGTTCCCTTTGTAACCATAGAAGTACTCATACCGGAG
AGAAACCCTATGAATGTAAACAATGTGATCAAGCCTTCAGTCGCCTCAGTTCCCTTCACCTCCACGAAAG
AATTCATACTGGAGAAAAACCCTATGAATGTAAGAAATGCGGTAAAGCCTACACTCGTTCCAGTCACCTT
ACTCGCCATGAAAGAAGTCATGATATAGAGGCTGGGTGTAGTGACTCAGCCTATAATCCCAGCACTTTGG
GAGGCCAAGGCGTGTGGATTGCTTAGTAATGAACTAGTCCGTAACTTGAAAGTATTTCGATTTCTTGGCT
TTATATATCTTGTGGAAAGGACGATACCAGGACACCCGTGGAGTACGA
