>Addgene plasmid #143603 | TFORF2732 | depositor partial sequence | sequence record 282940 | Barcode
TACCAGGACACCCGTGGAGTACGA
